Addgene plasmid #87958: Ppms028(JBEI-11601)
Purpose: (Empty Backbone) jStack yeast assembly into plant vectors, Level 1 Intermediary Vector, p15A origin
Depositing lab: Dominique Loque. Depositing organization: Lawrence Berkeley National Laboratory. Publication: A robust gene-stacking method utilizing yeast assembly for plant synthetic biology. Shih PM, Vuu K, Mansoori N, Ayad L, Louie KB, Bowen BP, Northen TR, Loque D. Nat Commun. 2016 Oct 26;7:13215. doi: 10.1038/ncomms13215. PubMed 27782150.
Backbone
  Vector backbone: PMS028
  Vector type: Synthetic Biology
Growth in bacteria
  Bacterial resistance: Chloramphenicol, 25 μg/mL
  Growth temperature: 37°C
  Growth strain: DH5alpha
  Copy number: Low Copy
Gene/Insert
  Gene/Insert name: None
Terms and licenses: Academic/Nonprofit Terms; Industry Terms: Not Available to Industry
How to cite: Ppms028(JBEI-11601) was a gift from Dominique Loque (Addgene plasmid # 87958 ; http://n2t.net/addgene:87958 ; RRID:Addgene_87958)
