[The description below was written by a language model from this plasmid's Addgene catalogue record and pLannotate feature annotations shown in this document.]
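Description:
Ppms028 (JBEI-11601) is an empty-backbone synthetic biology vector, built on the PMS028 backbone and recorded as a Level 1 intermediary vector in the jStack system, a gene-stacking method that uses yeast assembly to build multigene constructs destined for plant vectors. It is a small plasmid of about 2.7 kb, maintained in E. coli from a p15A origin of replication. This origin is listed in the catalogue as low copy and is compatible with ColE1-type plasmids in the same cell. Selection is by chloramphenicol resistance, provided by the E. coli cat gene (chloramphenicol acetyltransferase) under its native cat promoter and followed by the phage lambda t0 transcription terminator. The annotation also reports short fragments resembling the pBR322 bom region and the RSF1030 origin. These are only partial matches next to the p15A origin and are unlikely to represent functional elements.

No insert is recorded, in keeping with its role as a recipient backbone. The only other annotated feature is a superfolder GFP coding sequence on the reverse strand, spanning the numbering origin of the circular sequence. No promoter for this GFP is annotated, and the record does not state its function. It may act as a visual placeholder that is replaced when parts are cloned in, but that is an inference rather than a documented fact. The feature table shows no yeast origin or auxotrophic marker, no plant regulatory elements, and no T-DNA borders, so this plasmid appears to be a bacterial intermediate for holding parts or cassettes before later assembly steps. The cloning sites or homology regions used for that assembly are not annotated.
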