Features (pLannotate 1.2.2; 7 found; start..end, strand, type, name):
    652..670     +  misc_feature   bom (fragment): basis of mobility region from pBR322
    769..824     -  rep_origin     RSF ori (fragment): Plasmids containing the RSF 1030 origin of replication can be propagated in E. coli cells that contain additional plasmids with compatible origins.
    912..1457    -  rep_origin     p15A ori: Plasmids containing the medium-copy-number p15A origin of replication can be propagated in E. coli cells that contain a second plasmid with the ColE1 origin.
   1505..1602    +  promoter       cat promoter: promoter of the E. coli cat gene encoding chloramphenicol acetyltransferase
   1603..2259    +  CDS            cat: CAT_ECOLX - Experimental evidence at protein level: Swiss-Prot protein existence level 1. This enzyme is an effector of chloramphenicol resistance in bacteria. From Escherichia coli. This protein is used as a marker in many commonly used cloning vectors, such as pACYC184.
   2283..2374    +  terminator     lambda t0 terminator: transcription terminator from phage lambda
   2417..440     -  CDS            superfolder GFP (across the origin): GFP variant that folds robustly even when fused to poorly folded proteins (Pédelacq et al., 2006)
>Addgene plasmid #87958 | Ppms028(JBEI-11601) | addgene full sequence | sequence record 177673 | Addgene NGS Result
CTGTTAAAATTGTATTCCAGCTTATGGCCCAGGATATTGCCGTCTTCTTTAAAGTCAATGCCTTTCAGCT
CAATGCGGTTTACCAGGGTATCGCCTTCAAATTTCACTTCCGCACGCGTTTTGTACGTGCCGTCATCCTT
AAAGGAAATCGTGCGTTCCTGCACATAGCCTTCCGGCATGGCGGACTTGAAGAAGTCATGCTGCTTCATA
TGGTCCGGATAACGAGCAAAGCACTGAACACCATAAGTCAGCGTCGTTACCAGAGTCGGCCAAGGTACCG
GCAGTTTACCAGTAGTACAGATGAACTTCAGCGTCAGTTTACCATTAGTTGCGTCACCTTCACCCTCGCC
ACGCACGGAAAACTTATGACCGTTGACATCACCATCCAGTTCCACCAGAATAGGGACGACACCAGTGAAC
AGCTCTTCGCCTTTACGCATCTAGTATTTCTCCTCTTTCTCTAGTAGCTAAGATCCGAACCTGCCGTTTC
TTGAGTTGCCGCGATGTTAAGAAAACATTCATAAATTAAATGTGAATTGCCGCACACATTATTAAATAAG
ATTTACAAAATGTTCAAAATGACGCATGAAATCACGTTTCACTTTCGGTCTCTGGACCAATTCGCGGCCG
CCTGCAGGCGCGCCCTAGATCCGGAGTGTATACTGGCTTACTATGTTGGCACTGATGAGAGTGTCAGTGA
AGTGCTTCATGTGGCAGGAGAAAAAAGGCTGCACCGGTGCGTCAGCAGAATATGTGATACAGGATATATT
CCGCTTCCTCGCTCACTGGCTCGCTACGCTCGGTCGTTCGACTGCGGCGAGCGGAAATGGCTTACGAACG
GGGCGGAGATTTCCTGGAAGATGCCAGGAAGATACTTAACAGGGAAGTGAGAGGGCCGCGGCAAAGCCGT
TTTTCCATAGGCTCCGCCCCCCTGACAAGCATCACGAAATCTGACGCTCAAATCAGTGGTGGCGAAACCC
GACAGGACTATAAAGATACCAGGCGTTTCCCCCTGGCGGCTCCCTCGTGCGCTCTCCTGTTCCTGCCTTT
CGGTTTACCGGTGTCATTCCGCTGTTATGGCCGCGTTTGTCTCATTCCACGCCTGACACTCAGTTCCGGG
TAGGCAGTTCGCTCCAAGCTGGACTGTATGCACGAACCCCCCGTTCAGTCCGACCGCTGCGCCTTATCCG
GTAACTATCGTCTTGAGTCCAACCCGGAAAGACATGCAAAAGCACCACTGGCAGCAGCCACTGGTAATTG
ATTTAGAGGAGTTAGTCTTGAAGTCATGCGCCGGTTAAGGCTAAACTGAAAGGACAAGTTTTGGTGACTG
CGCTCCTCCAAGCCAGTTACCTCGGTTCAAAGAGTTGGTAGCTCAGAGAACCTTCGAAAAACCGCCCTGC
AAGGCGGTTTTTTCGTTTTCAGAGCAAGAGATTACGCGCAGACCAAAACGATCTCAAGAAGATCATCTTA
TTAATCAGATAAAATATTTCTCAATTCTTGATCGGGCACGTAAGAGGTTCCAACTTTCACCATAATGAAA
TAAGATCACTACCGGGCGTATTTTTTGAGTTATCGAGATTTTCAGGAGCTAAGGAAGCTAAAATGGAGAA
AAAAATCACTGGATATACCACCGTTGATATATCCCAATGGCATCGTAAAGAACATTTTGAGGCATTTCAG
TCAGTTGCTCAATGTACCTATAACCAGACCGTTCAGCTGGATATTACGGCCTTTTTAAAGACCGTAAAGA
AAAATAAGCACAAGTTTTATCCGGCCTTTATTCACATTCTTGCCCGCCTGATGAATGCTCATCCGGAATT
TCGTATGGCAATGAAAGACGGTGAGCTGGTGATATGGGATAGTGTTCACCCTTGTTACACCGTTTTCCAT
GAGCAAACTGAAACGTTTTCATCGCTCTGGAGTGAATACCACGACGATTTCCGGCAGTTTCTACACATAT
ATTCGCAAGATGTGGCGTGTTACGGTGAAAACCTGGCCTATTTCCCTAAAGGGTTTATTGAGAATATGTT
TTTCGTTTCAGCCAATCCCTGGGTGAGTTTCACCAGTTTTGATTTAAACGTGGCCAATATGGACAACTTC
TTCGCCCCCGTTTTCACCATGGGCAAATATTATACGCAAGGCGACAAGGTGCTGATGCCGCTGGCGATTC
AGGTTCATCATGCCGTTTGTGATGGCTTCCATGTCGGCAGAATGCTTAATGAATTACAACAGTACTGCGA
TGAGTGGCAGGGCGGGGCGTAATTTGATATCGAGCTCGCTTGGACTCCTGTTGATAGATCCAGTAATGAC
CTCAGAACTCCATCTGGATTTGTTCAGAACGCTCGGTTGCCGCCGGGCGTTATTTATTGGTGAGGCGCGC
CGCGGCCGCCTGCAGGAGATCCAGCGAGAGACCTCATTTGTACAGTTCATCCATACCATGCGTGATGCCC
GCTGCGGTTACGAACTCCAGCAGAACCATATGATCGCGTTTCTCGTTCGGATCTTTAGACAGAACGCTTT
GCGTGCTCAGATAGTGATTGTCTGGCAGCAGAACAGGACCATCACCGATTGGAGTGTTTTGCTGGTAGTG
ATCAGCCAGCTGCACGCTGCCATCCTCCACGTTGTGGCGAATTTTAAAATTCGCTTTAATGCCATTTTTT
TGTTTATCGGCGGTGATGTAAACATTGTGG
